Addgene plasmid #142389: TFORF1393
Purpose: Lentiviral vector for overexpressing transcription factor ORFs with unique 24-bp barcodes. Barcodes facilitate identification of transcription factors in pooled screens.
Depositing lab: Feng Zhang. Depositing organization: Broad Institute. Publication: A transcription factor atlas of directed differentiation. Joung J, Ma S, Tay T, Geiger-Schuller KR, Kirchgatterer PC, Verdine VK, Guo B, Arias-Garcia MA, Allen WE, Singh A, Kuksenko O, Abudayyeh OO, Gootenberg JS, Fu Z, Macrae RK, Buenrostro JD, Regev A, Zhang F. Cell. 2023 Jan 5;186(1):209-229.e26. doi: 10.1016/j.cell.2022.11.026. PubMed 36608654.
Backbone
  Vector backbone: pLX_TRC317
  Backbone manufacturer: Broad Institute Genetic Perturbation Platform
  Backbone size w/o insert (bp): 8264
  Vector type: Mammalian Expression, Lentiviral
  Selectable markers: Puromycin
Growth in bacteria
  Bacterial resistance: Ampicillin, 100 μg/mL
  Growth temperature: 37°C
  Growth strain: NEB Stable
  Copy number: High Copy
Gene/Insert
  Gene/Insert name: PMS1
  Species: H. sapiens (human)
  Insert size (bp): 647
  Entrez Gene: PMS1 (a.k.a. HNPCC3, MLH2, PMSL1, hPMS1)
  Promoter: EF1a
  Cloning method: Unknown
  Sequencing primers: 5′ GGGTGGAGACTGAAGTTAGGCCAG; 3′ CACATAGCGTAAAAGGAGCAACATAG
Terms and licenses: Academic/Nonprofit Terms; Industry Terms: Not Available to Industry
Depositor comments: NM_001321049,ENST00000409985 . The transcription factor ORF portion of this plasmid was synthesized by Genewiz. Please test multiple small colonies in case of plasmid recombination. To make this collection available in a timely manner, a portion of this collection was not fully sequenced by Addgene. If an Addgene verified full plasmid sequence is not available, please contact us prior to placing an order to request the full sequence.
How to cite: TFORF1393 was a gift from Feng Zhang (Addgene plasmid # 142389 ; http://n2t.net/addgene:142389 ; RRID:Addgene_142389)
