[The description below was written by a language model from this plasmid's Addgene catalogue record and pLannotate feature annotations shown in this document.]
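Description:
TFORF1393 is a lentiviral mammalian expression plasmid built on the pLX_TRC317 backbone. It belongs to a large barcoded collection of transcription factor open reading frames made for overexpression studies and pooled screens. It is propagated in E. coli through a high-copy ColE1/pUC-type origin with ampicillin resistance (β-lactamase), and it also carries an f1 origin and leftover lac/T7/T3 cloning-vector elements. The depositor warns that the plasmid may recombine, as can happen with LTR-containing vectors. The full sequence record is 8,911 nt.

The viral portion follows a third-generation, self-inactivating design. An RSV promoter fused to a truncated HIV-1 5' LTR drives genomic RNA production in packaging cells. This is followed by the Ψ packaging signal with a gag fragment, the RRE for Rev-dependent nuclear export, and a cPPT/CTS element. A ΔU3 3' LTR with a downstream SV40 polyadenylation signal closes the viral genome.

Two expression units lie between the LTRs. An SV40 early promoter/origin region drives puromycin N-acetyltransferase for selection of transduced cells. The human EF-1α promoter drives the insert, a short human PMS1 isoform recorded as 647 bp, of which about 450 bp is annotated as matching PMS1. A WPRE downstream enhances transcript expression. The catalogue describes a unique 24-bp barcode for identifying the ORF in pooled experiments. The feature table does not annotate it, so its position cannot be given from the record. A short U6 promoter fragment is annotated between the ORF and the WPRE, but the record does not explain its role. The construct is used to produce lentivirus for stable PMS1 overexpression, for example in directed-differentiation screens.
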