Features (pLannotate 1.2.2; 31 found; start..end, strand, type, name):
      5..231     +  promoter       RSV promoter: Rous sarcoma virus enhancer/promoter
    232..412     +  LTR            5' LTR (truncated): truncated 5' long terminal repeat (LTR) from HIV-1
    459..584     +  misc_feature   HIV-1 Ψ: packaging signal of human immunodeficiency virus type 1
    568..931     +  CDS            HIV-1 gag (fragment): gag protein from human immunodeficiency virus 1; gag
   1077..1310    +  misc_feature   RRE: The Rev response element (RRE) of HIV-1 allows for Rev-dependent mRNA export from the nucleus to the cytoplasm.
   1687..1713    +  CDS            Rev (fragment): human immunodeficiency virus 1 (HIV-1) Rev protein; rev; enhances nuclear export of unspliced and incompletely spliced viral mRNAs
   1720..1743    +  promoter       SV40 promoter (fragment): SV40 early promoter
   1744..1815    +  promoter       SV40 promoter (fragment): SV40 enhancer and early promoter
   1839..1974    +  rep_origin     SV40 ori: SV40 origin of replication
   2020..2616    +  CDS            PuroR (fragment): puromycin N-acetyltransferase; pac from Streptomyces; confers resistance to puromycin
   2665..2782    +  misc_feature   cPPT/CTS: central polypurine tract and central termination sequence of HIV-1
   2847..2913    +  CDS            small t antigen (fragment): SV40 (simian virus 40) small t antigen
   2920..4098    +  promoter       EF-1α promoter: strong constitutive promoter for human elongation factor EF-1α
   4115..4561    +  CDS            PMS1 (fragment): PMS1_HUMAN - Also known as PMSL1. Experimental evidence at protein level: Swiss-Prot protein existence level 1. Probably involved in the repair of mismatches in DNA. From Homo sapiens (Human).
   4673..4726    +  promoter       U6 promoter (fragment): RNA polymerase III promoter for human U6 snRNA
   4768..5356    +  misc_feature   WPRE: woodchuck hepatitis virus posttranscriptional regulatory element
   5407..5426    +  misc_feature   cPPT/CTS (fragment): central polypurine tract and central termination sequence of HIV-1
   5428..5661    +  LTR            3' LTR (ΔU3): self-inactivating 3' long terminal repeat (LTR) from HIV-1
   5739..5860    +  polyA_signal   SV40 poly(A) signal: SV40 polyadenylation signal
   5900..6035    +  rep_origin     SV40 ori: SV40 origin of replication
   6056..6074    -  promoter       T7 promoter: promoter for bacteriophage T7 RNA polymerase
   6082..6237    +  CDS            lacZα (fragment): LacZα fragment of β-galactosidase; lacZ fragment
   6242..6670    +  rep_origin     f1 ori (sequence partly withheld): f1 bacteriophage origin of replication; arrow indicates direction of (+) strand synthesis
   6723..6827    +  promoter       AmpR promoter: bla
   6828..7688    +  CDS            AmpR: β-lactamase; bla; confers resistance to ampicillin, carbenicillin, and related antibiotics
   7859..8447    +  rep_origin     ori: high-copy-number ColE1/pMB1/pBR322/pUC origin of replication
   8630..8722    +  CDS            lacI (fragment): lac repressor; lacI; The lac repressor binds to the lac operator to inhibit transcription in E. coli. This inhibition can be relieved by adding lactose or isopropyl-β-D-thiogalactopyranoside (IPTG).
   8735..8756    +  protein_bind   CAP binding site: CAP binding activates transcription in the presence of cAMP. E. coli catabolite activator protein
   8771..8801    +  promoter       lac promoter: promoter for the E. coli lac operon
   8809..8825    +  protein_bind   lac operator: The lac repressor binds to the lac operator to inhibit transcription in E. coli. This inhibition can be relieved by adding lactose or isopropyl-β-D-thiogalactopyranoside (IPTG). lac repressor encoded by lacI
   8870..8888    +  promoter       T3 promoter: promoter for bacteriophage T3 RNA polymerase
>Addgene plasmid #142389 | TFORF1393 | addgene full sequence | sequence record 397186 | Addgene NGS Result
TTAATGTAGTCTTATGCAATACTCTTGTAGTCTTGCAACATGGTAACGATGAGTTAGCAACATGCCTTAC
AAGGAGAGAAAAAGCACCGTGCATGCCGATTGGTGGAAGTAAGGTGGTACGATCGTGCCTTATTAGGAAG
GCAACAGACGGGTCTGACATGGATTGGACGAACCACTGAATTGCCGCATTGCAGAGATATTGTATTTAAG
TGCCTAGCTCGATACATAAACGGGTCTCTCTGGTTAGACCAGATCTGAGCCTGGGAGCTCTCTGGCTAAC
TAGGGAACCCACTGCTTAAGCCTCAATAAAGCTTGCCTTGAGTGCTTCAAGTAGTGTGTGCCCGTCTGTT
GTGTGACTCTGGTAACTAGAGATCCCTCAGACCCTTTTAGTCAGTGTGGAAAATCTCTAGCAGTGGCGCC
CGAACAGGGACTTGAAAGCGAAAGGGAAACCAGAGGAGCTCTCTCGACGCAGGACTCGGCTTGCTGAAGC
GCGCACGGCAAGAGGCGAGGGGCGGCGACTGGTGAGTACGCCAAAAATTTTGACTAGCGGAGGCTAGAAG
GAGAGAGATGGGTGCGAGAGCGTCAGTATTAAGCGGGGGAGAATTAGATCGCGATGGGAAAAAATTCGGT
TAAGGCCAGGGGGAAAGAAAAAATATAAATTAAAACATATAGTATGGGCAAGCAGGGAGCTAGAACGATT
CGCAGTTAATCCTGGCCTGTTAGAAACATCAGAAGGCTGTAGACAAATACTGGGACAGCTACAACCATCC
CTTCAGACAGGATCAGAAGAACTTAGATCATTATATAATACAGTAGCAACCCTCTATTGTGTGCATCAAA
GGATAGAGATAAAAGACACCAAGGAAGCTTTAGACAAGATAGAGGAAGAGCAAAACAAAAGTAAGACCAC
CGCACAGCAAGCGGCCGCTGATCTTCAGACCTGGAGGAGGAGATATGAGGGACAATTGGAGAAGTGAATT
ATATAAATATAAAGTAGTAAAAATTGAACCATTAGGAGTAGCACCCACCAAGGCAAAGAGAAGAGTGGTG
CAGAGAGAAAAAAGAGCAGTGGGAATAGGAGCTTTGTTCCTTGGGTTCTTGGGAGCAGCAGGAAGCACTA
TGGGCGCAGCGTCAATGACGCTGACGGTACAGGCCAGACAATTATTGTCTGGTATAGTGCAGCAGCAGAA
CAATTTGCTGAGGGCTATTGAGGCGCAACAGCATCTGTTGCAACTCACAGTCTGGGGCATCAAGCAGCTC
CAGGCAAGAATCCTGGCTGTGGAAAGATACCTAAAGGATCAACAGCTCCTGGGGATTTGGGGTTGCTCTG
GAAAACTCATTTGCACCACTGCTGTGCCTTGGAATGCTAGTTGGAGTAATAAATCTCTGGAACAGATTTG
GAATCACACGACCTGGATGGAGTGGGACAGAGAAATTAACAATTACACAAGCTTAATACACTCCTTAATT
GAAGAATCGCAAAACCAGCAAGAAAAGAATGAACAAGAATTATTGGAATTAGATAAATGGGCAAGTTTGT
GGAATTGGTTTAACATAACAAATTGGCTGTGGTATATAAAATTATTCATAATGATAGTAGGAGGCTTGGT
AGGTTTAAGAATAGTTTTTGCTGTACTTTCTATAGTGAATAGAGTTAGGCAGGGATATTCACCATTATCG
TTTCAGACCCACCTCCCAACCCCGAGGGGACCCATGCATTGCATCTCAATTAGTCAGCAACCAGGTGTGG
AAAGTCCCCAGGCTCCCCAGCAGGCAGAAGTATGCAAAGCATGCGTCTCAATTAGTCAGCAACCATAGTC
CCGCCCCTAACTCCGCCCATCCCGCCCCTAACTCCGCCCAGTTCCGCCCATTCTCCGCCCCATGGCTGAC
TAATTTTTTTTATTTATGCAGAGGCCGAGGCCGCCTCGGCCTCTGAGCTATTCCAGAAGTAGTGAGGAGG
CTTTTTTGGAGGCCTAGGCTTTTGCAAAAAGCTTTCTAGAGGTACCACCGGAGCTTACCATGACCGAGTA
CAAGCCCACGGTGCGCCTCGCCACCCGCGACGACGTCCCCAGGGCCGTACGCACCCTCGCCGCCGCGTTC
GCCGACTACCCCGCCACGCGCCACACCGTCGATCCGGACCGCCACATCGAGCGGGTCACCGAGCTGCAAG
AACTCTTCCTCACGCGCGTCGGGCTCGACATCGGCAAGGTGTGGGTCGCGGACGACGGCGCCGCCGTGGC
GGTCTGGACCACGCCGGAGAGCGTCGAAGCGGGGGCGGTGTTCGCCGAGATCGGCCCGCGCATGGCCGAG
TTGAGCGGTTCCCGGCTGGCCGCGCAGCAACAGATGGAAGGCCTCCTGGCGCCGCACCGGCCCAAGGAGC
CCGCGTGGTTCCTGGCCACCGTCGGCGTCTCGCCCGACCACCAGGGCAAGGGTCTGGGCAGCGCCGTCGT
GCTCCCCGGAGTGGAGGCGGCCGAGCGCGCCGGGGTGCCCGCCTTCCTGGAGACCTCCGCGCCCCGCAAC
CTCCCCTTCTACGAGCGGCTCGGCTTCACCGTCACCGCCGACGTCGAGGTGCCCGAAGGACCGCGCACCT
GGTGCATGACCCGCAAGCCCGGTGCCAGTTAACGAATTCTAGATCTTGAGACAAATGGCAGTATTCATCC
ACAATTTTAAAAGAAAAGGGGGGATTGGGGGGTACAGTGCAGGGGAAAGAATAGTAGACATAATAGCAAC
AGACATACAAACTAAAGAATTACAAAAACAAATTACAAAAATTCAAAATTTTCGGGTTTATTACAGGGAC
AGCAGAGATCCACTTTGGCGCCGGCTCGAGGCCTGCAGGTGCAAAGATGGATAAAGTTTTAAACAGAGAG
GAATCTTTGCAGCTAATGGACCTTCTAGGTCTTGAAAGGAGTGGGAATTGGCTCCGGTGCCCGTCAGTGG
GCAGAGCGCACATCGCCCACAGTCCCCGAGAAGTTGGGGGGAGGGGTCGGCAATTGAACCGGTGCCTAGA
GAAGGTGGCGCGGGGTAAACTGGGAAAGTGATGTCGTGTACTGGCTCCGCCTTTTTCCCGAGGGTGGGGG
AGAACCGTATATAAGTGCAGTAGTCGCCGTGAACGTTCTTTTTCGCAACGGGTTTGCCGCCAGAACACAG
GTAAGTGCCGTGTGTGGTTCCCGCGGGCCTGGCCTCTTTACGGGTTATGGCCCTTGCGTGCCTTGAATTA
CTTCCACCTGGCTGCAGTACGTGATTCTTGATCCCGAGCTTCGGGTTGGAAGTGGGTGGGAGAGTTCGAG
GCCTTGCGCTTAAGGAGCCCCTTCGCCTCGTGCTTGAGTTGAGGCCTGGCCTGGGCGCTGGGGCCGCCGC
GTGCGAATCTGGTGGCACCTTCGCGCCTGTCTCGCTGCTTTCGATAAGTCTCTAGCCATTTAAAATTTTT
GATGACCTGCTGCGACGCTTTTTTTCTGGCAAGATAGTCTTGTAAATGCGGGCCAAGATCTGCACACTGG
TATTTCGGTTTTTGGGGCCGCGGGCGGCGACGGGGCCCGTGCGTCCCAGCGCACATGTTCGGCGAGGCGG
GGCCTGCGAGCGCGGCCACCGAGAATCGGACGGGGGTAGTCTCAAGCTGGCCGGCCTGCTCTGGTGCCTG
GCCTCGCGCCGCCGTGTATCGCCCCGCCCTGGGCGGCAAGGCTGGCCCGGTCGGCACCAGTTGCGTGAGC
GGAAAGATGGCCGCTTCCCGGCCCTGCTGCAGGGAGCTCAAAATGGAGGACGCGGCGCTCGGGAGAGCGG
GCGGGTGAGTCACCCACACAAAGGAAAAGGGCCTTTCCGTCCTCAGCCGTCGCTTCATGTGACTCCACGG
AGTACCGGGCGCCGTCCAGGCACCTCGATTAGTTCTCGAGCTTTTGGAGTACGTCGTCTTTAGGTTGGGG
GGAGGGGTTTTATGCGATGGAGTTTCCCCACACTGAGTGGGTGGAGACTGAAGTTAGGCCAGCTTGGCAC
TTGATGTAATTCTCCTTGGAATTTGCCCTTTTTGAGTTTGGATCTTGGTTCATTCTCAAGCCTCAGACAG
TGGTTCAAAGTTTTTTTCTTCCATTTCAGGTGTCGTGAGGCTAGCACCGCCACCATGAAACAATTGCCTG
CGGCAACAGTTCGACTCCTTTCAAGTTCTCAGATCATCACTTCGGTGGTCAGTGTTGTAAAAGAGCTTAT
TGAAAACTCCTTGGATGCTGGTGCCACAAGCGTAGATGTTAAACTGGAGAACTATGGATTTGATAAAATT
GAGGTGCGAGATAACGGGGAGGGTATCAAGGCTGTTGATGCACCTGTAATGGCAATGAAGTACTACACCT
CAAAAATAAATAGTCATGAAGATCTTGAAAATTTGACAACTTACGGTTTTCGTGGAGAAGCCTTGGGGTC
AATTTGTTGTATAGCTGAGGTTTTAATTACAACAAGAACGGCTGCTGATAATTTTAGCACCCAGTATGTT
TTAGATGGCAGTGGCCACATACTTTCTCAGAAACCTTCACATCTTGGTCAAGGTAAGAAAGTAGCTTTGT
ATACAAACATTCTTTACCTTTTCTGTCTTAATTGTTGGTTTAAAAAAAAAAAGTTACTCGGTGAATACAA
ATATATTGCTTTGGGCTTGGTCCTGATAAAGGCTAGTTAGTAATGAACTAGTCCGTAACTTGAAAGTATT
TCGATTTCTTGGCTTTATATATCTTGTGGAAAGGACGAGTTCGCCCTTAATGCACGTCTCGTACGCGTTA
AGTCGACAATCAACCTCTGGATTACAAAATTTGTGAAAGATTGACTGGTATTCTTAACTATGTTGCTCCT
TTTACGCTATGTGGATACGCTGCTTTAATGCCTTTGTATCATGCTATTGCTTCCCGTATGGCTTTCATTT
TCTCCTCCTTGTATAAATCCTGGTTGCTGTCTCTTTATGAGGAGTTGTGGCCCGTTGTCAGGCAACGTGG
CGTGGTGTGCACTGTGTTTGCTGACGCAACCCCCACTGGTTGGGGCATTGCCACCACCTGTCAGCTCCTT
TCCGGGACTTTCGCTTTCCCCCTCCCTATTGCCACGGCGGAACTCATCGCCGCCTGCCTTGCCCGCTGCT
GGACAGGGGCTCGGCTGTTGGGCACTGACAATTCCGTGGTGTTGTCGGGGAAATCATCGTCCTTTCCTTG
GCTGCTCGCCTGTGTTGCCACCTGGATTCTGCGCGGGACGTCCTTCTGCTACGTCCCTTCGGCCCTCAAT
CCAGCGGACCTTCCTTCCCGCGGCCTGCTGCCGGCTCTGCGGCCTCTTCCGCGTCTTCGCCTTCGCCCTC
AGACGAGTCGGATCTCCCTTTGGGCCGCCTCCCCGCGTCGACTTTAAGACCAATGACTTACAAGGCAGCT
GTAGATCTTAGCCACTTTTTAAAAGAAAAGGGGGGACTGGAAGGGCTAATTCACTCCCAACGAAGACAAG
ATCTGCTTTTTGCTTGTACTGGGTCTCTCTGGTTAGACCAGATCTGAGCCTGGGAGCTCTCTGGCTAACT
AGGGAACCCACTGCTTAAGCCTCAATAAAGCTTGCCTTGAGTGCTTCAAGTAGTGTGTGCCCGTCTGTTG
TGTGACTCTGGTAACTAGAGATCCCTCAGACCCTTTTAGTCAGTGTGGAAAATCTCTAGCAGTACGTATA
GTAGTTCATGTCATCTTATTATTCAGTATTTATAACTTGCAAAGAAATGAATATCAGAGAGTGAGAGGAA
CTTGTTTATTGCAGCTTATAATGGTTACAAATAAAGCAATAGCATCACAAATTTCACAAATAAAGCATTT
TTTTCACTGCATTCTAGTTGTGGTTTGTCCAAACTCATCAATGTATCTTATCATGTCTGGCTCTAGCTAT
CCCGCCCCTAACTCCGCCCATCCCGCCCCTAACTCCGCCCAGTTCCGCCCATTCTCCGCCCCATGGCTGA
CTAATTTTTTTTATTTATGCAGAGGCCGAGGCCGCCTCGGCCTCTGAGCTATTCCAGAAGTAGTGAGGAG
GCTTTTTTGGAGGCCTAGGGACGTACCCAATTCGCCCTATAGTGAGTCGTATTACGCGCGCTCACTGGCC
GTCGTTTTACAACGTCGTGACTGGGAAAACCCTGGCGTTACCCAACTTAATCGCCTTGCAGCACATCCCC
CTTTCGCCAGCTGGCGTAATAGCGAAGAGGCCCGCACCGATCGCCCTTCCCAACAGTTGCGCAGCCTGAA
TGGCGAATGGG
[124 nt withheld, positions 6242-6365]
C
[91 nt withheld, positions 6367-6457]
A
[49 nt withheld, positions 6459-6507]
CCTTTGACGTTGGAGTCCACGTTCTTT
[37 nt withheld, positions 6535-6571]
ACCCTATCTCGGTCTATTCTTTTGATTTATAAGGGATTTTGCCGATTTCGGCCTATTGGTTAAAAAATGA
GCTGATTTAACAAAAATTTAACGCGAATTTTAACAAAATATTAACGCTTACAATTTAGGTGGCACTTTTC
GGGGAAATGTGCGCGGAACCCCTATTTGTTTATTTTTCTAAATACATTCAAATATGTATCCGCTCATGAG
ACAATAACCCTGATAAATGCTTCAATAATATTGAAAAAGGAAGAGTATGAGTATTCAACATTTCCGTGTC
GCCCTTATTCCCTTTTTTGCGGCATTTTGCCTTCCTGTTTTTGCTCACCCAGAAACGCTGGTGAAAGTAA
AAGATGCTGAAGATCAGTTGGGTGCACGAGTGGGTTACATCGAACTGGATCTCAACAGCGGTAAGATCCT
TGAGAGTTTTCGCCCCGAAGAACGTTTTCCAATGATGAGCACTTTTAAAGTTCTGCTATGTGGCGCGGTA
TTATCCCGTATTGACGCCGGGCAAGAGCAACTCGGTCGCCGCATACACTATTCTCAGAATGACTTGGTTG
AGTACTCACCAGTCACAGAAAAGCATCTTACGGATGGCATGACAGTAAGAGAATTATGCAGTGCTGCCAT
AACCATGAGTGATAACACTGCGGCCAACTTACTTCTGACAACGATCGGAGGACCGAAGGAGCTAACCGCT
TTTTTGCACAACATGGGGGATCATGTAACTCGCCTTGATCGTTGGGAACCGGAGCTGAATGAAGCCATAC
CAAACGACGAGCGTGACACCACGATGCCTGTAGCAATGGCAACAACGTTGCGCAAACTATTAACTGGCGA
ACTACTTACTCTAGCTTCCCGGCAACAATTAATAGACTGGATGGAGGCGGATAAAGTTGCAGGACCACTT
CTGCGCTCGGCCCTTCCGGCTGGCTGGTTTATTGCTGATAAATCTGGAGCCGGTGAGCGTGGGTCTCGCG
GTATCATTGCAGCACTGGGGCCAGATGGTAAGCCCTCCCGTATCGTAGTTATCTACACGACGGGGAGTCA
GGCAACTATGGATGAACGAAATAGACAGATCGCTGAGATAGGTGCCTCACTGATTAAGCATTGGTAACTG
TCAGACCAAGTTTACTCATATATACTTTAGATTGATTTAAAACTTCATTTTTAATTTAAAAGGATCTAGG
TGAAGATCCTTTTTGATAATCTCATGACCAAAATCCCTTAACGTGAGTTTTCGTTCCACTGAGCGTCAGA
CCCCGTAGAAAAGATCAAAGGATCTTCTTGAGATCCTTTTTTTCTGCGCGTAATCTGCTGCTTGCAAACA
AAAAAACCACCGCTACCAGCGGTGGTTTGTTTGCCGGATCAAGAGCTACCAACTCTTTTTCCGAAGGTAA
CTGGCTTCAGCAGAGCGCAGATACCAAATACTGTTCTTCTAGTGTAGCCGTAGTTAGGCCACCACTTCAA
GAACTCTGTAGCACCGCCTACATACCTCGCTCTGCTAATCCTGTTACCAGTGGCTGCTGCCAGTGGCGAT
AAGTCGTGTCTTACCGGGTTGGACTCAAGACGATAGTTACCGGATAAGGCGCAGCGGTCGGGCTGAACGG
GGGGTTCGTGCACACAGCCCAGCTTGGAGCGAACGACCTACACCGAACTGAGATACCTACAGCGTGAGCT
ATGAGAAAGCGCCACGCTTCCCGAAGGGAGAAAGGCGGACAGGTATCCGGTAAGCGGCAGGGTCGGAACA
GGAGAGCGCACGAGGGAGCTTCCAGGGGGAAACGCCTGGTATCTTTATAGTCCTGTCGGGTTTCGCCACC
TCTGACTTGAGCGTCGATTTTTGTGATGCTCGTCAGGGGGGCGGAGCCTATGGAAAAACGCCAGCAACGC
GGCCTTTTTACGGTTCCTGGCCTTTTGCTGGCCTTTTGCTCACATGTTCTTTCCTGCGTTATCCCCTGAT
TCTGTGGATAACCGTATTACCGCCTTTGAGTGAGCTGATACCGCTCGCCGCAGCCGAACGACCGAGCGCA
GCGAGTCAGTGAGCGAGGAAGCGGAAGAGCGCCCAATACGCAAACCGCCTCTCCCCGCGCGTTGGCCGAT
TCATTAATGCAGCTGGCACGACAGGTTTCCCGACTGGAAAGCGGGCAGTGAGCGCAACGCAATTAATGTG
AGTTAGCTCACTCATTAGGCACCCCAGGCTTTACACTTTATGCTTCCGGCTCGTATGTTGTGTGGAATTG
TGAGCGGATAACAATTTCACACAGGAAACAGCTATGACCATGATTACGCCAAGCGCGCAATTAACCCTCA
CTAAAGGGAACAAAAGCTGGAGCTGCAAGC
