>Addgene plasmid #142389 | TFORF1393 | depositor partial sequence | sequence record 279305 | Insert
ACCGCCACCATGAAACAATTGCCTGCGGCAACAGTTCGACTCCTTTCAAGTTCTCAGATCATCACTTCGG
TGGTCAGTGTTGTAAAAGAGCTTATTGAAAACTCCTTGGATGCTGGTGCCACAAGCGTAGATGTTAAACT
GGAGAACTATGGATTTGATAAAATTGAGGTGCGAGATAACGGGGAGGGTATCAAGGCTGTTGATGCACCT
GTAATGGCAATGAAGTACTACACCTCAAAAATAAATAGTCATGAAGATCTTGAAAATTTGACAACTTACG
GTTTTCGTGGAGAAGCCTTGGGGTCAATTTGTTGTATAGCTGAGGTTTTAATTACAACAAGAACGGCTGC
TGATAATTTTAGCACCCAGTATGTTTTAGATGGCAGTGGCCACATACTTTCTCAGAAACCTTCACATCTT
GGTCAAGGTAAGAAAGTAGCTTTGTATACAAACATTCTTTACCTTTTCTGTCTTAATTGTTGGTTTAAAA
AAAAAAAGTTACTCGGTGAATACAAATATATTGCTTTGGGCTTGGTCCTGATAAAGGCTAGTTAGTAATG
AACTAGTCCGTAACTTGAAAGTATTTCGATTTCTTGGCTTTATATATCTTGTGGAAAGGACGAGTTCGCC
CTTAATGCACGTCTCGT
