>Addgene plasmid #142389 | TFORF1393 | depositor partial sequence | sequence record 279306 | Barcode
GTTCGCCCTTAATGCACGTCTCGT
